>Addgene plasmid #192326 | pSLIK 3xFLAG-KPNB1 zeo | addgene full sequence | sequence record 375233 | Addgene NGS Result
GTCGACGGATCGGGAGATCTCCCGATCCCCTATGGTGCACTCTCAGTACAATCTGCTCTGATGCCGCATA
GTTAAGCCAGTATCTGCTCCCTGCTTGTGTGTTGGAGGTCGCTGAGTAGTGCGCGAGCAAAATTTAAGCT
ACAACAAGGCAAGGCTTGACCGACAATTGCATGAAGAATCTGCTTAGGGTTAGGCGTTTTGCGCTGCTTC
GCGATGTACGGGCCAGATATACGCGTTGACATTGATTATTGACTAGTTATTAATAGTAATCAATTACGGG
GTCATTAGTTCATAGCCCATATATGGAGTTCCGCGTTACATAACTTACGGTAAATGGCCCGCCTGGCTGA
CCGCCCAACGACCCCCGCCCATTGACGTCAATAATGACGTATGTTCCCATAGTAACGCCAATAGGGACTT
TCCATTGACGTCAATGGGTGGAGTATTTACGGTAAACTGCCCACTTGGCAGTACATCAAGTGTATCATAT
GCCAAGTACGCCCCCTATTGACGTCAATGACGGTAAATGGCCCGCCTGGCATTATGCCCAGTACATGACC
TTATGGGACTTTCCTACTTGGCAGTACATCTACGTATTAGTCATCGCTATTACCATGGTGATGCGGTTTT
GGCAGTACATCAATGGGCGTGGATAGCGGTTTGACTCACGGGGATTTCCAAGTCTCCACCCCATTGACGT
CAATGGGAGTTTGTTTTGGCACCAAAATCAACGGGACTTTCCAAAATGTCGTAACAACTCCGCCCCATTG
ACGCAAATGGGCGGTAGGCGTGTACGGTGGGAGGTCTATATAAGCAGCGCGTTTTGCCTGTACTGGGTCT
CTCTGGTTAGACCAGATCTGAGCCTGGGAGCTCTCTGGCTAACTAGGGAACCCACTGCTTAAGCCTCAAT
AAAGCTTGCCTTGAGTGCTTCAAGTAGTGTGTGCCCGTCTGTTGTGTGACTCTGGTAACTAGAGATCCCT
CAGACCCTTTTAGTCAGTGTGGAAAATCTCTAGCAGTGGCGCCCGAACAGGGACTTGAAAGCGAAAGGGA
AACCAGAGGAGCTCTCTCGACGCAGGACTCGGCTTGCTGAAGCGCGCACGGCAAGAGGCGAGGGGCGGCG
ACTGGTGAGTACGCCAAAAATTTTGACTAGCGGAGGCTAGAAGGAGAGAGATGGGTGCGAGAGCGTCAGT
ATTAAGCGGGGGAGAATTAGATCGCGATGGGAAAAAATTCGGTTAAGGCCAGGGGGAAAGAAAAAATATA
AATTAAAACATATAGTATGGGCAAGCAGGGAGCTAGAACGATTCGCAGTTAATCCTGGCCTGTTAGAAAC
ATCAGAAGGCTGTAGACAAATACTGGGACAGCTACAACCATCCCTTCAGACAGGATCAGAAGAACTTAGA
TCATTATATAATACAGTAGCAACCCTCTATTGTGTGCATCAAAGGATAGAGATAAAAGACACCAAGGAAG
CTTTAGACAAGATAGAGGAAGAGCAAAACAAAAGTAAGACCACCGCACAGCAAGCGGCCGCTGATCTTCA
GACCTGGAGGAGGAGATATGAGGGACAATTGGAGAAGTGAATTATATAAATATAAAGTAGTAAAAATTGA
ACCATTAGGAGTAGCACCCACCAAGGCAAAGAGAAGAGTGGTGCAGAGAGAAAAAAGAGCAGTGGGAATA
GGAGCTTTGTTCCTTGGGTTCTTGGGAGCAGCAGGAAGCACTATGGGCGCAGCGTCAATGACGCTGACGG
TACAGGCCAGACAATTATTGTCTGGTATAGTGCAGCAGCAGAACAATTTGCTGAGGGCTATTGAGGCGCA
ACAGCATCTGTTGCAACTCACAGTCTGGGGCATCAAGCAGCTCCAGGCAAGAATCCTGGCTGTGGAAAGA
TACCTAAAGGATCAACAGCTCCTGGGGATTTGGGGTTGCTCTGGAAAACTCATTTGCACCACTGCTGTGC
CTTGGAATGCTAGTTGGAGTAATAAATCTCTGGAACAGATTTGGAATCACACGACCTGGATGGAGTGGGA
CAGAGAAATTAACAATTACACAAGCTTAATACACTCCTTAATTGAAGAATCGCAAAACCAGCAAGAAAAG
AATGAACAAGAATTATTGGAATTAGATAAATGGGCAAGTTTGTGGAATTGGTTTAACATAACAAATTGGC
TGTGGTATATAAAATTATTCATAATGATAGTAGGAGGCTTGGTAGGTTTAAGAATAGTTTTTGCTGTACT
TTCTATAGTGAATAGAGTTAGGCAGGGATATTCACCATTATCGTTTCAGACCCACCTCCCAACCCCGAGG
GGACCCGACAGGCCCGAAGGAATAGAAGAAGAAGGTGGAGAGAGAGACAGAGACAGATCCATTCGATTAG
TGAACGGATCGGCACTGCGTGCGCCAATTCTGCAGACAAATGGCAGTATTCATCCACAATTTTAAAAGAA
AAGGGGGGATTGGGGGGTACAGTGCAGGGGAAAGAATAGTAGACATAATAGCAACAGACATACAAACTAA
AGAATTACAAAAACAAATTACAAAAATTCAAAATTTTCGGGTTTATTACAGGGACAGCAGAGATCCAGTT
TGGTTAATTCTAGACAGTTATCAACAAGTTTGTACAAAAAAGCAGGCTTTAAAGGAACCAATTCAGTCGA
CTGGATCCCGAGTTTACTCCCTATCAGTGATAGAGAACGTATGTCGAGTTTACTCCCTATCAGTGATAGA
GAACGATGTCGAGTTTACTCCCTATCAGTGATAGAGAACGTATGTCGAGTTTACTCCCTATCAGTGATAG
AGAACGTATGTCGAGTTTACTCCCTATCAGTGATAGAGAACGTATGTCGAGTTTATCCCTATCAGTGATA
GAGAACGTATGTCGAGTTTACTCCCTATCAGTGATAGAGAACGTATGTCGAGGTAGGCGTGTACGGTGGG
AGGCCTATATAAGCAGAGCTCGTTTAGTGAACCGTCAGATCGCCACTAGATGGACTACAAAGACCATGAC
GGTGATTATAAAGATCATGACATCGATTACAAGGATGACGATGACAAGACTAGA
[2628 nt withheld, positions 3065-5692]
TGACAATTGGAAGACTAATGCGTTTTCGAGATATCTAGACCCAGCTTTCTTGTACAAAGTGGTTGATAAC
ATCTCGAGCCATAAAGATGGTTAATTAACCCACCCAAGATCTGGCCTCCGCGCCGGGTTTTGGCGCCTCC
CGCGGGCGCCCCCCTCCTCACGGCGAGCGCTGCCACGTCAGACGAAGGGCGCAGCGAGCGTCCTGATCCT
TCCGCCCGGACGCTCAGGACAGCGGCCCGCTGCTCATAAGACTCGGCCTTAGAACCCCAGTATCAGCAGA
AGGACATTTTAGGACGGGACTTGGGTGACTCTAGGGCACTGGTTTTCTTTCCAGAGAGCGGAACAGGCGA
GGAAAAGTAGTCCCTTCTCGGCGATTCTGCGGAGGGATCTCCGTGGGGCGGTGAACGCCGATGATTATAT
AAGGACGCGCCGGGTGTGGCACAGCTAGTTCCGTCGCAGCCGGGATTTGGGTCGCGGTTCTTGTTTGTGG
ATCGCTGTGATCGTCACTTGGTGAGTAGCGGGCTGCTGGGCTGGCCGGGGCTTTCGTGGCCGCCGGGCCG
CTCGGTGGGACGGAAGCGTGTGGAGAGACCGCCAAGGGCTGTAGTCTGGGTCCGCGAGCAAGGTTGCCCT
GAACTGGGGGTTGGGGGGAGCGCAGCAAAATGGCGGCTGTTCCCGAGTCTTGAATGGAAGACGCTTGTGA
GGCGGGCTGTGAGGTCGTTGAAACAAGGTGGGGGGCATGGTGGGCGGCAAGAACCCAAGGTCTTGAGGCC
TTCGCTAATGCGGGAAAGCTCTTATTCGGGTGAGATGGGCTGGGGCACCATCTGGGGACCCTGACGTGAA
GTTTGTCACTGACTGGAGAACTCGGTTTGTCGTCTGTTGCGGGGGCGGCAGTTATGGCGGTGCCGTTGGG
CAGTGCACCCGTACCTTTGGGAGCGCGCGCCCTCGTCGTGTCGTGACGTCACCCGTTCTGTTGGCTTATA
ATGCAGGGTGGGGCCACCTGCCGGTAGGTGTGCGGTAGGCTTTTCTCCGTCGCAGGACGCAGGGTTCGGG
CCTAGGGTAGGCTCTCCTGAATCGACAGGCGCCGGACCTCTGGTGAGGGGAGGGATAAGTGAGGCGTCAG
TTTCTTTGGTCGGTTTTATGTACCTATCTTCTTAAGTAGCTGAAGCTCCGGTTTTGAACTATGCGCTCGG
GGTTGGCGAGTGTGTTTTGTGAAGTTTTTTAGGCACCTTTTGAAATGTAATCATTTGGGTCAATATGTAA
TTTTCAGTGTTAGACTAGTAAATTGTCCGCTAAATTCTGGCCGTTTTTGGCTTTTTTGTTAGACGAAGCT
TGGTACCGAGCTCGGATCTCCACCCCGTACCGGTCCTGCAGTCGAATTCACCATGTCTAGACTGGACAAG
AGCAAAGTCATAAACGGAGCTCTGGAATTACTCAATGGTGTCGGTATCGAAGGCCTGACGACAAGGAAAC
TCGCTCAAAAGCTGGGAGTTGAGCAGCCTACCCTGTACTGGCACGTGAAGAACAAGCGGGCCCTGCTCGA
TGCCCTGCCAATCGAGATGCTGGACAGGCATCATACCCACTTCTGCCCCCTGGAAGGCGAGTCATGGCAA
GACTTTCTGCGGAACAACGCCAAGTCATACCGCTGTGCTCTCCTCTCACATCGCGACGGGGCTAAAGTGC
ATCTCGGCACCCGCCCAACAGAGAAACAGTACGAAACCCTGGAAAATCAGCTCGCGTTCCTGTGTCAGCA
AGGCTTCTCCCTGGAGAACGCACTGTACGCTCTGTCCGCCGTGGGCCACTTTACACTGGGCTGCGTATTG
GAGGAACAGGAGCATCAAGTAGCAAAAGAGGAAAGAGAGACACCTACCACCGATTCTATGCCCCCACTTC
TGAGACAAGCAATTGAGCTGTTCGACCGGCAGGGAGCCGAACCTGCCTTCCTTTTCGGCCTGGAACTAAT
CATATGTGGCCTGGAGAAACAGCTAAAGTGCGAAAGCGGCGGGCCGACCGACGCCCTTGACGATTTTGAC
TTAGACATGCTCCCAGCCGATGCCCTTGACGACTTTGACCTTGATATGCTGCCTGCTGACGCTCTTGACG
ATTTTGACCTTGACATGCTCCCCGGGTAACTAAGTAAGGATCCGCGGCCGCACTAGAGGAATTCCGCCCC
TCTCCCCCCCCCCCCTCTCCCTCCCCCCCCCCTAACGTTACTGGCCGAAGCCGCTTGGAATAAGGCCGGT
GTGCGTTTGTCTATATGTTATTTTCCACCATATTGCCGTCTTTTGGCAATGTGAGGGCCCGGAAACCTGG
CCCTGTCTTCTTGACGAGCATTCCTAGGGGTCTTTCCCCTCTCGCCAAAGGAATGCAAGGTCTGTTGAAT
GTCGTGAAGGAAGCAGTTCCTCTGGAAGCTTCTTGAAGACAAACAACGTCTGTAGCGACCCTTTGCAGGC
AGCGGAACCCCCCACCTGGCGACAGGTGCCTCTGCGGCCAAAAGCCACGTGTATAAGATACACCTGCAAA
GGCGGCACAACCCCAGTGCCACGTTGTGAGTTGGATAGTTGTGGAAAGAGTCAAATGGCTCTCCTCAAGC
GTATTCAACAAGGGGCTGAAGGATGCCCAGAAGGTACCCCATTGTATGGGATCTGATCTGGGGCCTCGGT
GCACATGCTTTACATGTGTTTAGTCGAGGTTAAAAAAACGTCTAGGCCCCCCGAACCACGGGGACGTGGT
TTTCCTTTGAAAAACACGATGATAAGCTTACCGGTACGCGTGATGTGTTGACAATTAATCATCGGCATAG
TATATCGGCATAGTATAATACGACAAGGTGAGGAACTAAACCATGGCCAAGTTGACCAGTGCCGTTCCGG
TGCTCACCGCGCGCGACGTCGCCGGAGCGGTCGAGTTCTGGACCGACCGGCTCGGGTTCTCCCGGGACTT
CGTGGAGGACGACTTCGCCGGTGTGGTCCGGGACGACGTGACCCTGTTCATCAGCGCGGTCCAGGACCAG
GTGGTGCCGGACAACACCCTGGCCTGGGTGTGGGTGCGCGGCCTGGACGAGCTGTACGCCGAGTGGTCGG
AGGTCGTGTCCACGAACTTCCGGGACGCCTCCGGGCCGGCCATGACCGAGATCGGCGAGCAGCCGTGGGG
GCGGGAGTTCGCCCTGCGCGACCCGGCCGGCAACTGCGTGCACTTCGTGGCCGAGGAGCAGGACTGACAC
ATCTGTACAAGTAAAGCGGCCGCGACTCTAGATCATAATCAGCCATACCACATTTGTAGAGGTTTTACTT
GCTTTAAAAAACCTCCCACACCTCCCCCTGAACCTGAAACATAAAATGAATGCAATTGTTGTTGTTTAGT
CCCTCCCAATTCGATATCAAGCTTATCGATAATCAACCTCTGGATTACAAAATTTGTGAAAGATTGACTG
GTATTCTTAACTATGTTGCTCCTTTTACGCTATGTGGATACGCTGCTTTAATGCCTTTGTATCATGCTAT
TGCTTCCCGTATGGCTTTCATTTTCTCCTCCTTGTATAAATCCTGGTTGCTGTCTCTTTATGAGGAGTTG
TGGCCCGTTGTCAGGCAACGTGGCGTGGTGTGCACTGTGTTTGCTGACGCAACCCCCACTGGTTGGGGCA
TTGCCACCACCTGTCAGCTCCTTTCCGGGACTTTCGCTTTCCCCCTCCCTATTGCCACGGCGGAACTCAT
CGCCGCCTGCCTTGCCCGCTGCTGGACAGGGGCTCGGCTGTTGGGCACTGACAATTCCGTGGTGTTGTCG
GGGAAATCATCGTCCTTTCCTTGGCTGCTCGCCTGTGTTGCCACCTGGATTCTGCGCGGGACGTCCTTCT
GCTACGTCCCTTCGGCCCTCAATCCAGCGGACCTTCCTTCCCGCGGCCTGCTGCCGGCTCTGCGGCCTCT
TCCGCGTCTTCGCCTTCGCCCTCAGACGAGTCGGATCTCCCTTTGGGCCGCCTCCCCGCATCGATACCGT
CGACCTCGATCGAGACCTAGAAAAACATGGAGCAATCACAAGTAGCAATACAGCAGCTACCAATGCTGAT
TGTGCCTGGCTAGAAGCACAAGAGGAGGAGGAGGTGGGTTTTCCAGTCACACCTCAGGTACCTTTAAGAC
CAATGACTTACAAGGCAGCTGTAGATCTTAGCCACTTTTTAAAAGAAAAGGGGGGACTGGAAGGGCTAAT
TCACTCCCAACGAAGACAAGATATCCTTGATCTGTGGATCTACCACACACAAGGCTACTTCCCTGATTGG
CAGAACTACACACCAGGGCCAGGGATCAGATATCCACTGACCTTTGGATGGTGCTACAAGCTAGTACCAG
TTGAGCAAGAGAAGGTAGAAGAAGCCAATGAAGGAGAGAACACCCGCTTGTTACACCCTGTGAGCCTGCA
TGGGATGGATGACCCGGAGAGAGAAGTATTAGAGTGGAGGTTTGACAGCCGCCTAGCATTTCATCACATG
GCCCGAGAGCTGCATCCGGACTGTACTGGGTCTCTCTGGTTAGACCAGATCTGAGCCTGGGAGCTCTCTG
GCTAACTAGGGAACCCACTGCTTAAGCCTCAATAAAGCTTGCCTTGAGTGCTTCAAGTAGTGTGTGCCCG
TCTGTTGTGTGACTCTGGTAACTAGAGATCCCTCAGACCCTTTTAGTCAGTGTGGAAAATCTCTAGCAGG
GCCCGTTTAAACCCGCTGATCAGCCTCGACTGTGCCTTCTAGTTGCCAGCCATCTGTTGTTTGCCCCTCC
CCCGTGCCTTCCTTGACCCTGGAAGGTGCCACTCCCACTGTCCTTTCCTAATAAAATGAGGAAATTGCAT
CGCATTGTCTGAGTAGGTGTCATTCTATTCTGGGGGGTGGGGTGGGGCAGGACAGCAAGGGGGAGGATTG
GGAAGACAATAGCAGGCATGCTGGGGATGCGGTGGGCTCTATGGCTTCTGAGGCGGAAAGAACCAGCTGG
GGCTCTAGGGGGTATCCCC
[124 nt withheld, positions 10682-10805]
C
[91 nt withheld, positions 10807-10897]
A
[49 nt withheld, positions 10899-10947]
CCTTTGACGTTGGAGTCCACGTTCTTT
[37 nt withheld, positions 10975-11011]
ACCCTATCTCGGTCTATTCTTTTGATTTATAAGGGATTTTGCCGATTTCGGCCTATTGGTTAAAAAATGA
GCTGATTTAACAAAAATTTAACGCGAATTAATTCTGTGGAATGTGTGTCAGTTAGGGTGTGGAAAGTCCC
CAGGCTCCCCAGCAGGCAGAAGTATGCAAAGCATGCATCTCAATTAGTCAGCAACCAGGTGTGGAAAGTC
CCCAGGCTCCCCAGCAGGCAGAAGTATGCAAAGCATGCATCTCAATTAGTCAGCAACCATAGTCCCGCCC
CTAACTCCGCCCATCCCGCCCCTAACTCCGCCCAGTTCCGCCCATTCTCCGCCCCATGGCTGACTAATTT
TTTTTATTTATGCAGAGGCCGAGGCCGCCTCTGCCTCTGAGCTATTCCAGAAGTAGTGAGGAGGCTTTTT
TGGAGGCCTAGGCTTTTGCAAAAAGCTCCCGGGAGCTTGTATATCCATTTTCGGATCTGATCAGCACGTG
TTGACAATTAATCATCGGCATAGTATATCGGCATAGTATAATACGACAAGGTGAGGAACTAAACCATGGC
CAAGTTGACCAGTGCCGTTCCGGTGCTCACCGCGCGCGACGTCGCCGGAGCGGTCGAGTTCTGGACCGAC
CGGCTCGGGTTCTCCCGGGACTTCGTGGAGGACGACTTCGCCGGTGTGGTCCGGGACGACGTGACCCTGT
TCATCAGCGCGGTCCAGGACCAGGTGGTGCCGGACAACACCCTGGCCTGGGTGTGGGTGCGCGGCCTGGA
CGAGCTGTACGCCGAGTGGTCGGAGGTCGTGTCCACGAACTTCCGGGACGCCTCCGGGCCGGCCATGACC
GAGATCGGCGAGCAGCCGTGGGGGCGGGAGTTCGCCCTGCGCGACCCGGCCGGCAACTGCGTGCACTTCG
TGGCCGAGGAGCAGGACTGACACGTGCTACGAGATTTCGATTCCACCGCCGCCTTCTATGAAAGGTTGGG
CTTCGGAATCGTTTTCCGGGACGCCGGCTGGATGATCCTCCAGCGCGGGGATCTCATGCTGGAGTTCTTC
GCCCACCCCAACTTGTTTATTGCAGCTTATAATGGTTACAAATAAAGCAATAGCATCACAAATTTCACAA
ATAAAGCATTTTTTTCACTGCATTCTAGTTGTGGTTTGTCCAAACTCATCAATGTATCTTATCATGTCTG
TATACCGTCGACCTCTAGCTAGAGCTTGGCGTAATCATGGTCATAGCTGTTTCCTGTGTGAAATTGTTAT
CCGCTCACAATTCCACACAACATACGAGCCGGAAGCATAAAGTGTAAAGCCTGGGGTGCCTAATGAGTGA
GCTAACTCACATTAATTGCGTTGCGCTCACTGCCCGCTTTCCAGTCGGGAAACCTGTCGTGCCAGCTGCA
TTAATGAATCGGCCAACGCGCGGGGAGAGGCGGTTTGCGTATTGGGCGCTCTTCCGCTTCCTCGCTCACT
GACTCGCTGCGCTCGGTCGTTCGGCTGCGGCGAGCGGTATCAGCTCACTCAAAGGCGGTAATACGGTTAT
CCACAGAATCAGGGGATAACGCAGGAAAGAACATGTGAGCAAAAGGCCAGCAAAAGGCCAGGAACCGTAA
AAAGGCCGCGTTGCTGGCGTTTTTCCATAGGCTCCGCCCCCCTGACGAGCATCACAAAAATCGACGCTCA
AGTCAGAGGTGGCGAAACCCGACAGGACTATAAAGATACCAGGCGTTTCCCCCTGGAAGCTCCCTCGTGC
GCTCTCCTGTTCCGACCCTGCCGCTTACCGGATACCTGTCCGCCTTTCTCCCTTCGGGAAGCGTGGCGCT
TTCTCATAGCTCACGCTGTAGGTATCTCAGTTCGGTGTAGGTCGTTCGCTCCAAGCTGGGCTGTGTGCAC
GAACCCCCCGTTCAGCCCGACCGCTGCGCCTTATCCGGTAACTATCGTCTTGAGTCCAACCCGGTAAGAC
ACGACTTATCGCCACTGGCAGCAGCCACTGGTAACAGGATTAGCAGAGCGAGGTATGTAGGCGGTGCTAC
AGAGTTCTTGAAGTGGTGGCCTAACTACGGCTACACTAGAAGAACAGTATTTGGTATCTGCGCTCTGCTG
AAGCCAGTTACCTTCGGAAAAAGAGTTGGTAGCTCTTGATCCGGCAAACAAACCACCGCTGGTAGCGGTG
GTTTTTTTGTTTGCAAGCAGCAGATTACGCGCAGAAAAAAAGGATCTCAAGAAGATCCTTTGATCTTTTC
TACGGGGTCTGACGCTCAGTGGAACGAAAACTCACGTTAAGGGATTTTGGTCATGAGATTATCAAAAAGG
ATCTTCACCTAGATCCTTTTAAATTAAAAATGAAGTTTTAAATCAATCTAAAGTATATATGAGTAAACTT
GGTCTGACAGTTACCAATGCTTAATCAGTGAGGCACCTATCTCAGCGATCTGTCTATTTCGTTCATCCAT
AGTTGCCTGACTCCCCGTCGTGTAGATAACTACGATACGGGAGGGCTTACCATCTGGCCCCAGTGCTGCA
ATGATACCGCGAGACCCACGCTCACCGGCTCCAGATTTATCAGCAATAAACCAGCCAGCCGGAAGGGCCG
AGCGCAGAAGTGGTCCTGCAACTTTATCCGCCTCCATCCAGTCTATTAATTGTTGCCGGGAAGCTAGAGT
AAGTAGTTCGCCAGTTAATAGTTTGCGCAACGTTGTTGCCATTGCTACAGGCATCGTGGTGTCACGCTCG
TCGTTTGGTATGGCTTCATTCAGCTCCGGTTCCCAACGATCAAGGCGAGTTACATGATCCCCCATGTTGT
GCAAAAAAGCGGTTAGCTCCTTCGGTCCTCCGATCGTTGTCAGAAGTAAGTTGGCCGCAGTGTTATCACT
CATGGTTATGGCAGCACTGCATAATTCTCTTACTGTCATGCCATCCGTAAGATGCTTTTCTGTGACTGGT
GAGTACTCAACCAAGTCATTCTGAGAATAGTGTATGCGGCGACCGAGTTGCTCTTGCCCGGCGTCAATAC
GGGATAATACCGCGCCACATAGCAGAACTTTAAAAGTGCTCATCATTGGAAAACGTTCTTCGGGGCGAAA
ACTCTCAAGGATCTTACCGCTGTTGAGATCCAGTTCGATGTAACCCACTCGTGCACCCAACTGATCTTCA
GCATCTTTTACTTTCACCAGCGTTTCTGGGTGAGCAAAAACAGGAAGGCAAAATGCCGCAAAAAAGGGAA
TAAGGGCGACACGGAAATGTTGAATACTCATACTCTTCCTTTTTCAATATTATTGAAGCATTTATCAGGG
TTATTGTCTCATGAGCGGATACATATTTGAATGTATTTAGAAAAATAAACAAATAGGGGTTCCGCGCACA
TTTCCCCGAAAAGTGCCACCTGAC
Features (pLannotate 1.2.2; 41 found; start..end, strand, type, name):
     31..83      -  misc_feature   bom (fragment): basis of mobility region from pBR322
    238..617     +  enhancer       CMV enhancer: human cytomegalovirus immediate early enhancer
    618..817     +  promoter       CMV promoter: human cytomegalovirus (CMV) immediate early promoter
    835..1015    +  LTR            5' LTR (truncated): truncated 5' long terminal repeat (LTR) from HIV-1
   1062..1187    +  misc_feature   HIV-1 Ψ: packaging signal of human immunodeficiency virus type 1
   1171..1534    +  CDS            HIV-1 gag (fragment): gag protein from human immunodeficiency virus 1; gag
   1680..1913    +  misc_feature   RRE: The Rev response element (RRE) of HIV-1 allows for Rev-dependent mRNA export from the nucleus to the cytoplasm.
   2290..2390    +  CDS            Rev (fragment): human immunodeficiency virus 1 (HIV-1) Rev protein; rev; enhances nuclear export of unspliced and incompletely spliced viral mRNAs
   2440..2557    +  misc_feature   cPPT/CTS: central polypurine tract and central termination sequence of HIV-1
   2614..2638    +  protein_bind   attB1: mutant version of attB; recombination site for the Gateway® BP reaction BP Clonase™
   2670..2984    +  promoter       tight TRE promoter: Tet-responsive promoter PTight, consisting of seven tet operator sequences followed by the minimal CMV promoter
   2993..3058    +  CDS            3xFLAG: three tandem FLAG® epitope tags, followed by an enterokinase cleavage site
   3065..5692    +  CDS            KPNB1 (sequence withheld): IMB1_HUMAN - Also known as NTF97. Experimental evidence at protein level: Swiss-Prot protein existence level 1. Functions in nuclear protein import, either in association with an adapter protein, like an importin-alpha subunit, which binds to nuclear localization signals (NLS) in cargo substrates, or by acting as autonomous nuclear transport receptor. Acting autonomously, serves itself as NLS receptor. Docking of the importin/substrate complex to the nuclear pore complex (NPC) is mediated by KPNB1 through binding to nucleoporin FxFG repeats and the complex is subsequently translocated through
   5731..5755    -  protein_bind   attB2: mutant version of attB; recombination site for the Gateway® BP reaction BP Clonase™
   5805..7016    +  promoter       UbC promoter: human ubiquitin C promoter
   7075..7772    +  CDS            rtTA3 (fragment): reverse tetracycline transactivator 3 activates expression from Tet-responsive promoters in the presence of doxycycline
   7702..7812    +  CDS            VP48: 3 tandem repeats of the minimal activation domain of herpes simplex virus VP16 (Cheng et al., 2013)
   7985..8447    +  misc_feature   IRES: internal ribosome entry site (IRES) of the encephalomyocarditis virus (EMCV)
   8469..8516    +  promoter       EM7 promoter: synthetic bacterial promoter&nbsp
   8535..8909    +  CDS            BleoR: antibiotic-binding protein; Sh ble from Streptoalloteichus hindustanus; confers resistance to bleomycin, phleomycin, and Zeocin™
   8943..9026    +  CDS            large T antigen (fragment): large T antigen from SV40 (simian virus 40)
   9060..9083    +  misc_feature   MCS (fragment): pBluescript multiple cloning site
   9083..9671    +  misc_feature   WPRE: woodchuck hepatitis virus posttranscriptional regulatory element
   9672..9691    +  misc_feature   MCS (fragment): pBluescript multiple cloning site
   9693..10193   +  CDS            nef (fragment): NEF_HV1LA - Experimental evidence at protein level: Swiss-Prot protein existence level 1. Extracellular Nef protein targets CD4(+) T-lymphocytes for apoptosis by interacting with CXCR4 surface receptors. From Human immunodeficiency virus type 1 group M subtype B (isolate Lai) (HIV-1).
  10200..10380   +  LTR            5' LTR (truncated): truncated 5' long terminal repeat (LTR) from HIV-1
  10412..10636   +  polyA_signal   bGH poly(A) signal: bovine growth hormone polyadenylation signal
  10640..10661   +  promoter       SV40 promoter (fragment): SV40 enhancer and early promoter
  10682..11110   +  rep_origin     f1 ori (sequence partly withheld): f1 bacteriophage origin of replication; arrow indicates direction of (+) strand synthesis
  11124..11453   +  promoter       SV40 promoter: SV40 enhancer and early promoter
  11501..11548   +  promoter       EM7 promoter: synthetic bacterial promoter&nbsp
  11567..11941   +  CDS            BleoR: antibiotic-binding protein; Sh ble from Streptoalloteichus hindustanus; confers resistance to bleomycin, phleomycin, and Zeocin™
  11951..12076   +  CDS            ble (fragment): BLE_KLEPN - Experimental evidence at protein level: Swiss-Prot protein existence level 1. Binding protein with a strong affinity to the bleomycin family of antibiotics. Binds to CL990; an antimitotic-antibiotic compound. From Klebsiella pneumoniae.
  12071..12192   +  polyA_signal   SV40 poly(A) signal: SV40 polyadenylation signal
  12263..12285   -  protein_bind   lac operator (fragment): The lac repressor binds to the lac operator to inhibit transcription in E. coli. This inhibition can be relieved by adding lactose or isopropyl-β-D-thiogalactopyranoside (IPTG). lac repressor encoded by lacI
  12289..12319   -  promoter       lac promoter: promoter for the E. coli lac operon
  12334..12355   -  protein_bind   CAP binding site: CAP binding activates transcription in the presence of cAMP. E. coli catabolite activator protein
  12368..12460   -  CDS            lacI (fragment): lac repressor; lacI; The lac repressor binds to the lac operator to inhibit transcription in E. coli. This inhibition can be relieved by adding lactose or isopropyl-β-D-thiogalactopyranoside (IPTG).
  12643..13231   -  rep_origin     ori: high-copy-number ColE1/pMB1/pBR322/pUC origin of replication
  13402..14262   -  CDS            AmpR: β-lactamase; bla; confers resistance to ampicillin, carbenicillin, and related antibiotics
  14263..14367   -  promoter       AmpR promoter: bla
