[The description below was written by a language model from this plasmid's Addgene catalogue record and pLannotate feature annotations shown in this document.]
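Description:
pSLIK 3xFLAG-KPNB1 zeo is a single-vector, doxycycline-inducible lentiviral expression construct built on the pSLIK zeo backbone, into which the inducible cassette was introduced by Gateway recombination (flanking attB1 and attB2 sites remain). It is propagated in E. coli through a high-copy ColE1/pUC-type origin with ampicillin resistance, and it also carries an f1 origin. The viral portion has a third-generation-style layout. A CMV enhancer/promoter drives a truncated HIV-1 5' LTR, followed by the Ψ packaging signal with a gag fragment, the Rev response element and the cPPT/CTS. After the payload come a WPRE, a truncated 3' LTR and a bGH polyadenylation signal.

The payload consists of two units arranged in tandem. Between the att sites, a tight TRE promoter (seven tet operators plus a minimal CMV promoter) drives human KPNB1 (importin β1, a nuclear import receptor) fused at its N terminus to a 3xFLAG epitope for detection or immunoprecipitation. Downstream, the constitutive human ubiquitin C promoter expresses the reverse tetracycline transactivator rtTA3, linked through an EMCV IRES to the Sh ble gene. Transduced cells can therefore be selected with Zeocin while producing the transactivator that switches on the TRE in the presence of doxycycline. A second SV40/EM7-driven BleoR cassette with an SV40 poly(A) signal lies in the plasmid backbone, outside the LTRs. The construct is intended for generating stably transduced mammalian cell populations in which tagged KPNB1 overexpression can be induced on demand, which suits studies of nucleocytoplasmic transport.
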