Addgene plasmid #192326: pSLIK 3xFLAG-KPNB1 zeo
Purpose: Lentiviral expression vector for an inducible 3xFLAG-KPNB1
Depositing lab: Kevin Janes. Depositing organization: University of Virginia. Publication: Nucleocytoplasmic transport of active HER2 causes fractional escape from the DCIS-like state. Wang L, Paudel BB, McKnight RA, Janes KA. Nat Commun. 2023 Apr 13;14(1):2110. doi: 10.1038/s41467-023-37914-x. PubMed 37055441.
Backbone
  Vector backbone: pSLIK zeo
  Backbone manufacturer: Addgene #25736
  Vector type: Lentiviral
Growth in bacteria
  Bacterial resistance: Ampicillin, 100 μg/mL
  Growth temperature: 30°C
  Growth strain: NEB Stable
  Copy number: High Copy
Gene/Insert
  Gene/Insert name: KPNB1 (alt names: IMB1; IPO1)
  Species: H. sapiens (human)
  Entrez Gene: KPNB1 (a.k.a. IMB1, IPO1, IPOB, Impnb, NTF97)
  Tag / fusion protein: 3xFLAG (N terminal on insert)
  Cloning method: Gateway Cloning
Terms and licenses: Academic/Nonprofit Terms; Industry Terms: Not Available to Industry
How to cite: pSLIK 3xFLAG-KPNB1 zeo was a gift from Kevin Janes (Addgene plasmid # 192326 ; http://n2t.net/addgene:192326 ; RRID:Addgene_192326)
